>Addgene plasmid #132264 | pDONR221_SLC33A1 | addgene full sequence | sequence record 263663 | Addgene NGS Result
CTTTCCTGCGTTATCCCCTGATTCTGTGGATAACCGTATTACCGCCTTTGAGTGAGCTGATACCGCTCGC
CGCAGCCGAACGACCGAGCGCAGCGAGTCAGTGAGCGAGGAAGCGGAAGAGCGCCCAATACGCAAACCGC
CTCTCCCCGCGCGTTGGCCGATTCATTAATGCAGCTGGCACGACAGGTTTCCCGACTGGAAAGCGGGCAG
TGAGCGCAACGCAATTAATACGCGTACCGCTAGCCAGGAAGAGTTTGTAGAAACGCAAAAAGGCCATCCG
TCAGGATGGCCTTCTGCTTAGTTTGATGCCTGGCAGTTTATGGCGGGCGTCCTGCCCGCCACCCTCCGGG
CCGTTGCTTCACAACGTTCAAATCCGCTCCCGGCGGATTTGTCCTACTCAGGAGAGCGTTCACCGACAAA
CAACAGATAAAACGAAAGGCCCAGTCTTCCGACTGAGCCTTTCGTTTTATTTGATGCCTGGCAGTTCCCT
ACTCTCGCGTTAACGCTAGCATGGATGTTTTCCCAGTCACGACGTTGTAAAACGACGGCCAGTCTTAAGC
TCGGGCCCCAAATAATGATTTTATTTTGACTGATAGTGACCTGTTCGTTGCAACACATTGATGAGCAATG
CTTTTTTATAATGCCAACTTTGTACAAAAAAGCAGGCTCCACCATGAGCCCTACCATCTCCCACAAGGAC
AGCTCCAGGCAGCGGAGACCAGGCAATTTCTCCCACTCTCTGGATATGAAGTCCGGACCACTGCCACCTG
GAGGATGGGACGATTCTCACCTGGACAGCGCCGGAAGGGAGGGCGATAGAGAGGCCCTGCTGGGCGACAC
AGGAACCGGCGATTTCCTGAAGGCCCCTCAGTCCTTTCGCGCCGAGCTGTCTAGCATCCTGCTGCTGCTG
TTTCTGTATGTGCTGCAGGGAATCCCACTGGGACTGGCAGGATCTATCCCACTGATCCTGCAGTCCAAGA
ACGTGTCTTACACAGACCAGGCCTTCTTTTCCTTCGTGTTTTGGCCTTTCTCTCTGAAGCTGCTGTGGGC
CCCACTGGTGGATGCCGTGTACGTGAAGAATTTTGGCAGGCGCAAGTCCTGGCTGGTGCCCACACAGTAT
ATCCTGGGCCTGTTCATGATCTACCTGTCTACCCAGGTGGACCGGCTGCTGGGCAACACAGACGATAGAA
CCCCTGATGTGATCGCCCTGACCGTGGCCTTCTTTCTGTTCGAGTTTCTGGCCGCCACACAGGACATCGC
CGTGGATGGCTGGGCCCTGACCATGCTGTCTAGGGAGAATGTGGGCTATGCCAGCACATGCAACTCCGTG
GGACAGACCGCAGGATACTTCCTGGGCAATGTGCTGTTTCTGGCCCTGGAGAGCGCCGACTTCTGTAACA
AGTATCTGAGGTTTCAGCCACAGCCCCGCGGCATCGTGACACTGTCCGATTTCCTGTTCTTTTGGGGCAC
CGTGTTTCTGATCACCACAACCCTGGTGGCCCTGCTGAAGAAGGAGAATGAGGTGAGCGTGGTGAAGGAG
GAGACACAGGGCATCACAGACACCTACAAGCTGCTGTTCGCCATCATCAAGATGCCCGCCGTGCTGACAT
TTTGCCTGCTGATCCTGACCGCCAAGATCGGCTTCAGCGCCGCAGATGCAGTGACCGGCCTGAAGCTGGT
GGAGGAGGGAGTGCCTAAGGAGCACCTGGCCCTGCTGGCAGTGCCAATGGTGCCTCTGCAGATCATCCTG
CCACTGATCATCTCCAAGTATACAGCCGGCCCTCAGCCACTGAATACCTTTTATAAGGCCATGCCTTACA
GGCTGCTGCTGGGACTGGAGTACGCACTGCTGGTGTGGTGGACACCCAAGGTGGAGCACCAGGGCGGCTT
TCCTATCTACTATTACATCGTGGTGCTGCTGTCTTATGCCCTGCACCAGGTGACCGTGTATTCTATGTAC
GTGAGCATCATGGCCTTCAACGCCAAGGTGAGCGACCCACTGATCGGCGGCACATACATGACCCTGCTGA
ACACCGTGAGCAATCTGGGCGGCAACTGGCCATCCACAGTGGCCCTGTGGCTGGTGGATCCACTGACCGT
GAAGGAGTGCGTGGGAGCAAGCAACCAGAATTGTCGGACACCAGACGCCGTGGAGCTGTGCAAGAAGCTG
GGAGGATCTTGCGTGACCGCCCTGGATGGCTATTACGTGGAGAGCATCATCTGCGTGTTCATCGGCTTTG
GCTGGTGGTTCTTTCTGGGCCCCAAGTTCAAGAAGCTGCAGGACGAGGGCTCCTCTAGCTGGAAGTGTAA
GAGAAACAATGACCCAGCTTTCTTGTACAAAGTTGGCATTATAAGAAAGCATTGCTTATCAATTTGTTGC
AACGAACAGGTCACTATCAGTCAAAATAAAATCATTATTTGCCATCCAGCTGATATCCCCTATAGTGAGT
CGTATTACATGGTCATAGCTGTTTCCTGGCAGCTCTGGCCCGTGTCTCAAAATCTCTGATGTTACATTGC
ACAAGATAAAAATATATCATCATGAACAATAAAACTGTCTGCTTACATAAACAGTAATACAAGGGGTGTT
ATGAGCCATATTCAACGGGAAACGTCGAGGCCGCGATTAAATTCCAACATGGATGCTGATTTATATGGGT
ATAAATGGGCTCGCGATAATGTCGGGCAATCAGGTGCGACAATCTATCGCTTGTATGGGAAGCCCGATGC
GCCAGAGTTGTTTCTGAAACATGGCAAAGGTAGCGTTGCCAATGATGTTACAGATGAGATGGTCAGACTA
AACTGGCTGACGGAATTTATGCCTCTTCCGACCATCAAGCATTTTATCCGTACTCCTGATGATGCATGGT
TACTCACCACTGCGATCCCCGGAAAAACAGCATTCCAGGTATTAGAAGAATATCCTGATTCAGGTGAAAA
TATTGTTGATGCGCTGGCAGTGTTCCTGCGCCGGTTGCATTCGATTCCTGTTTGTAATTGTCCTTTTAAC
AGCGATCGCGTATTTCGTCTCGCTCAGGCGCAATCACGAATGAATAACGGTTTGGTTGATGCGAGTGATT
TTGATGACGAGCGTAATGGCTGGCCTGTTGAACAAGTCTGGAAAGAAATGCATAAACTTTTGCCATTCTC
ACCGGATTCAGTCGTCACTCATGGTGATTTCTCACTTGATAACCTTATTTTTGACGAGGGGAAATTAATA
GGTTGTATTGATGTTGGACGAGTCGGAATCGCAGACCGATACCAGGATCTTGCCATCCTATGGAACTGCC
TCGGTGAGTTTTCTCCTTCATTACAGAAACGGCTTTTTCAAAAATATGGTATTGATAATCCTGATATGAA
TAAATTGCAGTTTCATTTGATGCTCGATGAGTTTTTCTAATCAGAATTGGTTAATTGGTTGTAACACTGG
CAGAGCATTACGCTGACTTGACGGGACGGCGCAAGCTCATGACCAAAATCCCTTAACGTGAGTTACGCGT
CGTTCCACTGAGCGTCAGACCCCGTAGAAAAGATCAAAGGATCTTCTTGAGATCCTTTTTTTCTGCGCGT
AATCTGCTGCTTGCAAACAAAAAAACCACCGCTACCAGCGGTGGTTTGTTTGCCGGATCAAGAGCTACCA
ACTCTTTTTCCGAAGGTAACTGGCTTCAGCAGAGCGCAGATACCAAATACTGTTCTTCTAGTGTAGCCGT
AGTTAGGCCACCACTTCAAGAACTCTGTAGCACCGCCTACATACCTCGCTCTGCTAATCCTGTTACCAGT
GGCTGCTGCCAGTGGCGATAAGTCGTGTCTTACCGGGTTGGACTCAAGACGATAGTTACCGGATAAGGCG
CAGCGGTCGGGCTGAACGGGGGGTTCGTGCACACAGCCCAGCTTGGAGCGAACGACCTACACCGAACTGA
GATACCTACAGCGTGAGCTATGAGAAAGCGCCACGCTTCCCGAAGGGAGAAAGGCGGACAGGTATCCGGT
AAGCGGCAGGGTCGGAACAGGAGAGCGCACGAGGGAGCTTCCAGGGGGAAACGCCTGGTATCTTTATAGT
CCTGTCGGGTTTCGCCACCTCTGACTTGAGCGTCGATTTTTGTGATGCTCGTCAGGGGGGCGGAGCCTAT
GGAAAAACGCCAGCAACGCGGCCTTTTTACGGTTCCTGGCCTTTTGCTGGCCTTTTGCTCACATGTT
Features (pLannotate 1.2.2; 10 found; start..end, strand, type, name):
    121..213     +  CDS            lacI (fragment): lac repressor; lacI; The lac repressor binds to the lac operator to inhibit transcription in E. coli. This inhibition can be relieved by adding lactose or isopropyl-β-D-thiogalactopyranoside (IPTG).
    268..295     -  terminator     rrnB T2 terminator: transcription terminator T2 from the E. coli rrnB gene
    427..470     +  terminator     rrnB T1 terminator: Escherichia coli rrnB; transcription terminator T1 from the E. coli rrnB gene
    517..553     -  CDS            lacZα (fragment): LacZα fragment of β-galactosidase; lacZ fragment
    569..668     +  protein_bind   attL1: mutant version of attL; recombination site for the Gateway® LR reaction LR Clonase™
    674..2320    +  CDS            SLC33A1: ACATN_HUMAN - Also known as ACATN, AT1. Experimental evidence at protein level: Swiss-Prot protein existence level 1. Probable acetyl-CoA transporter necessary for O-acetylation of gangliosides (PubMed:9096318). Negatively regulates BMP signaling (PubMed:25402622). From Homo sapiens (Human).
   2322..2421    -  protein_bind   attL2: mutant version of attL; recombination site for the Gateway® LR reaction LR Clonase™
   2439..2457    -  promoter       T7 promoter: promoter for bacteriophage T7 RNA polymerase
   2591..3400    +  CDS            KanR: aminoglycoside phosphotransferase; aph(3')-Ia; confers resistance to kanamycin in bacteria or G418 (Geneticin®) in eukaryotes
   3547..4135    +  rep_origin     ori: high-copy-number ColE1/pMB1/pBR322/pUC origin of replication
