[The description below was written by a language model from this plasmid's Addgene catalogue record and pLannotate feature annotations shown in this document.]
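Description:
pDONR221_SLC33A1 is a Gateway entry clone built on the pDONR221 backbone and carrying a codon-optimized open reading frame for human SLC33A1 (also known as AT-1, AT1, ACATN or SPG42), annotated as a probable acetyl-CoA transporter needed for O-acetylation of gangliosides. The sequenced plasmid is about 4.2 kb, with the 1,647 bp coding sequence lying between attL1 and attL2 recombination sites. It is propagated in E. coli from a high-copy ColE1/pUC-type origin and selected with kanamycin through an aminoglycoside phosphotransferase (KanR) gene.

Although the catalogue lists the vector type as mammalian expression, the feature table shows no eukaryotic promoter or polyadenylation signal driving the insert, so the plasmid is a shuttle for the ORF rather than an expression construct in its own right. The attL sites allow an LR Clonase reaction to transfer the SLC33A1 ORF directionally into any attR-containing destination vector, which then supplies the promoter, tags and selection markers appropriate to the chosen host. Upstream of attL1 sit the rrnB T1 and T2 transcription terminators, which insulate the insert from read-through transcription in bacteria. A T7 promoter lies just beyond attL2 on the reverse strand. Short lacI and lacZα fragments are backbone remnants with no evident functional role. No epitope tags or reporters are annotated, and the record does not state whether the ORF retains a stop codon.

The clone belongs to a large consortium collection of solute carrier (SLC) transporter reagents, and its stated purpose is subcloning the optimized ORF into custom expression vectors.
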