Addgene plasmid #132264: pDONR221_SLC33A1
Purpose: Gateway entry clone with codon-optimized ORF sequence for subcloning into custom expression vectors
Depositing lab: RESOLUTE Consortium & Giulio Superti-Furga. Depositing organization: CeMM Research Center for Molecular Medicine. Publication: The RESOLUTE consortium: unlocking SLC transporters for drug discovery. Superti-Furga G, Lackner D, Wiedmer T, Ingles-Prieto A, Barbosa B, Girardi E, Goldmann U, Gurtl B, Klavins K, Klimek C, Lindinger S, Lineiro-Retes E, Muller AC, Onstein S, Redinger G, Reil D, Sedlyarov V, Wolf G, Crawford M, Everley R, ... Steppan CM. Nat Rev Drug Discov. 2020 Jul;19(7):429-430. doi: 10.1038/d41573-020-00056-6. PubMed 32265506.
Backbone
  Vector backbone: pDONR221
  Backbone manufacturer: Thermo Fisher Scientific
  Backbone size w/o insert (bp): 2550
  Vector type: Mammalian Expression
Growth in bacteria
  Bacterial resistance: Kanamycin, 50 μg/mL
  Growth temperature: 37°C
  Growth strain: Stbl3
  Copy number: High Copy
Gene/Insert
  Gene/Insert name: SLC33A1 (alt name: AT-1, AT1, ACATN, SPG42)
  Species: H. sapiens (human)
  Insert size (bp): 1647
  Entrez Gene: SLC33A1 (a.k.a. ACATN, AT-1, AT1, CCHLND, HPBDS, SPG42)
  Cloning method: Gateway Cloning
  Sequencing primers: 5′ M13-fwd; 3′ M13-rev
Terms and licenses: Academic/Nonprofit Terms; Industry Terms
Depositor comments: For more information on the full Resolute plasmid collection, please see www.addgene.org/depositor-collections/re-solute/. Please provide your feedback on this plasmid to the RESOLUTE consortium by filling out their RESOLUTE repository feedback form: https://forms.office.com/Pages/ResponsePage.aspx?id=0e05yklzmkS7rjFGQL4N7z4feCLQvEJAmVcOCM_u885UN1JJRko0Ukg4TVQwNTZLOUxPQVJWT1NHUCQlQCN0PWcu
How to cite: pDONR221_SLC33A1 was a gift from RESOLUTE Consortium & Giulio Superti-Furga (Addgene plasmid # 132264 ; http://n2t.net/addgene:132264 ; RRID:Addgene_132264)
