>Addgene plasmid #132264 | pDONR221_SLC33A1 | depositor partial sequence | sequence record 253928 | Codon-optimized ORF of SLC33A1
ATGAGCCCTACCATCTCCCACAAGGACAGCTCCAGGCAGCGGAGACCAGGCAATTTCTCCCACTCTCTGG
ATATGAAGTCCGGACCACTGCCACCTGGAGGATGGGACGATTCTCACCTGGACAGCGCCGGAAGGGAGGG
CGATAGAGAGGCCCTGCTGGGCGACACAGGAACCGGCGATTTCCTGAAGGCCCCTCAGTCCTTTCGCGCC
GAGCTGTCTAGCATCCTGCTGCTGCTGTTTCTGTATGTGCTGCAGGGAATCCCACTGGGACTGGCAGGAT
CTATCCCACTGATCCTGCAGTCCAAGAACGTGTCTTACACAGACCAGGCCTTCTTTTCCTTCGTGTTTTG
GCCTTTCTCTCTGAAGCTGCTGTGGGCCCCACTGGTGGATGCCGTGTACGTGAAGAATTTTGGCAGGCGC
AAGTCCTGGCTGGTGCCCACACAGTATATCCTGGGCCTGTTCATGATCTACCTGTCTACCCAGGTGGACC
GGCTGCTGGGCAACACAGACGATAGAACCCCTGATGTGATCGCCCTGACCGTGGCCTTCTTTCTGTTCGA
GTTTCTGGCCGCCACACAGGACATCGCCGTGGATGGCTGGGCCCTGACCATGCTGTCTAGGGAGAATGTG
GGCTATGCCAGCACATGCAACTCCGTGGGACAGACCGCAGGATACTTCCTGGGCAATGTGCTGTTTCTGG
CCCTGGAGAGCGCCGACTTCTGTAACAAGTATCTGAGGTTTCAGCCACAGCCCCGCGGCATCGTGACACT
GTCCGATTTCCTGTTCTTTTGGGGCACCGTGTTTCTGATCACCACAACCCTGGTGGCCCTGCTGAAGAAG
GAGAATGAGGTGAGCGTGGTGAAGGAGGAGACACAGGGCATCACAGACACCTACAAGCTGCTGTTCGCCA
TCATCAAGATGCCCGCCGTGCTGACATTTTGCCTGCTGATCCTGACCGCCAAGATCGGCTTCAGCGCCGC
AGATGCAGTGACCGGCCTGAAGCTGGTGGAGGAGGGAGTGCCTAAGGAGCACCTGGCCCTGCTGGCAGTG
CCAATGGTGCCTCTGCAGATCATCCTGCCACTGATCATCTCCAAGTATACAGCCGGCCCTCAGCCACTGA
ATACCTTTTATAAGGCCATGCCTTACAGGCTGCTGCTGGGACTGGAGTACGCACTGCTGGTGTGGTGGAC
ACCCAAGGTGGAGCACCAGGGCGGCTTTCCTATCTACTATTACATCGTGGTGCTGCTGTCTTATGCCCTG
CACCAGGTGACCGTGTATTCTATGTACGTGAGCATCATGGCCTTCAACGCCAAGGTGAGCGACCCACTGA
TCGGCGGCACATACATGACCCTGCTGAACACCGTGAGCAATCTGGGCGGCAACTGGCCATCCACAGTGGC
CCTGTGGCTGGTGGATCCACTGACCGTGAAGGAGTGCGTGGGAGCAAGCAACCAGAATTGTCGGACACCA
GACGCCGTGGAGCTGTGCAAGAAGCTGGGAGGATCTTGCGTGACCGCCCTGGATGGCTATTACGTGGAGA
GCATCATCTGCGTGTTCATCGGCTTTGGCTGGTGGTTCTTTCTGGGCCCCAAGTTCAAGAAGCTGCAGGA
CGAGGGCTCCTCTAGCTGGAAGTGTAAGAGAAACAAT
